>Addgene plasmid #65294 | Str-KDEL_SBP-EGFP-GPI | depositor full sequence | sequence record 110502 | Full Sequence
GACGGATCGGGAGATCTCCCGATCCCCTATGGTCGACTCTCAGTACAATCTGCTCTGATGCCGCATAGTT
AAGCCAGTATCTGCTCCCTGCTTGTGTGTTGGAGGTCGCTGAGTAGTGCGCGAGCAAAATTTAAGCTACA
ACAAGGCAAGGCTTGACCGACAATTGCATGAAGAATCTGCTTAGGGTTAGGCGTTTTGCGCTGCTTCGCG
ATGTACGGGCCAGATATACGCGTTGACATTGATTATTGACTAGTTATTAATAGTAATCAATTACGGGGTC
ATTAGTTCATAGCCCATATATGGAGTTCCGCGTTACATAACTTACGGTAAATGGCCCGCCTGGCTGACCG
CCCAACGACCCCCGCCCATTGACGTCAATAATGACGTATGTTCCCATAGTAACGCCAATAGGGACTTTCC
ATTGACGTCAATGGGTGGACTATTTACGGTAAACTGCCCACTTGGCAGTACATCAAGTGTATCATATGCC
AAGTACGCCCCCTATTGACGTCAATGACGGTAAATGGCCCGCCTGGCATTATGCCCAGTACATGACCTTA
TGGGACTTTCCTACTTGGCAGTACATCTACGTATTAGTCATCGCTATTACCATGGTGATGCGGTTTTGGC
AGTACATCAATGGGCGTGGATAGCGGTTTGACTCACGGGGATTTCCAAGTCTCCACCCCATTGACGTCAA
TGGGAGTTTGTTTTGGCACCAAAATCAACGGGACTTTCCAAAATGTCGTAACAACTCCGCCCCATTGACG
CAAATGGGCGGTAGGCGTGTACGGTGGGAGGTCTATATAAGCAGAGCTCTCTGGCTAACTAGAGAACCCA
CTGCTTACTGGCTTATCGAAATTAATACGACTCACTATAGGGAGACCCAAGCTTGGTACCGAGCTCGGAT
CGATATCTGCGGCCTAGCTAGCGCTTAAGGCCTGTTAACCGGTATGGATGTATGCGTCCGTCTTGCCCTG
TGGCTCCTCTGGGGACTCCTCCTGCACCAGGGCCAGAGCCTCAGCCATAGTCACAGTGAGAAGGCGACAG
GAACCAGCTCGGGCGCCGGTTTAAACGACCCTAGCAAAGACTCAAAAGCTCAGGTGTCCGCTGCCGAGGC
TGGCATTACTGGAACATGGTACAATCAGCTCGGGAGCACCTTTATTGTGACTGCTGGAGCCGATGGAGCC
CTCACCGGAACATACGAATCTGCTGTGGGAAACGCCGAATCACGGTACGTCCTCACTGGCCGATACGATA
GTGCCCCTGCCACCGACGGATCTGGGACTGCCCTGGGATGGACTGTCGCTTGGAAAAACAACTACCGGAA
TGCTCATTCTGCCACAACATGGAGTGGACAGTACGTGGGAGGCGCTGAGGCTAGAATCAATACACAGTGG
CTGCTCACATCTGGCACAACCGAGGCAAATGCTTGGAAATCCACCCTGGTGGGACATGACACATTCACCA
AAGTGAAACCCTCCGCCGCTTCAATCGATGCCGCCAAAAAAGCCGGAGTCAACAACGGCAATCCTCTGGA
TGCCGTCCAGCAGCTCGGACCGAAAGATGAACTGTGAGCGGCCGCATAGATAACTGATCCAGTGTGCTGG
AATTAATTCGCTGTCTGCGAGGGCCAGCTGTTGGGGTGAGTACTCCCTCTCAAAAGCGGGCATGACTTCT
GCGCTAAGATTGTCAGTTTCCAAAAACGAGGAGGATTTGATATTCACCTGGCCCGCGGTGATGCCTTTGA
GGGTGGCCGCGTCCATCTGGTCAGAAAAGACAATCTTTTTGTTGTCAAGCTTGAGGTGTGGCAGGCTTGA
GATCTGGCCATACACTTGAGTGACAATGACATCCACTTTGCCTTTCTCTCCACAGGTGTCCACTCCCAGG
TCCAACTGCAGGTCGAGCATGCATCTAGGGCGGCCAATTCCGCCCCTCTCCCTCCCCCCCCCCTAACGTT
ACTGGCCGAAGCCGCTTGGAATAAGGCCGGTGTGCGTTTGTCTATATGTTATTTTCCACCATATTGCCGT
CTTTTGGCAATGTGAGGGCCCGGAAACCTGGCCCTGTCTTCTTGACGAGCATTCCTAGGGGTCTTTCCCC
TCTCGCCAAAGGAATGCAAGGTCTGTTGAATGTCGTGAAGGAAGCAGTTCCTCTGGAAGCTTCTTGAAGA
CAAACAACGTCTGTAGCGACCCTTTGCAGGCAGCGGAACCCCCCACCTGGCGACAGGTGCCTCTGCGGCC
AAAAGCCACGTGTATAAGATACACCTGCAAAGGCGGCACAACCCCAGTGCCACGTTGTGAGTTGGATAGT
TGTGGAAAGAGTCAAATGGCTCTCCTCAAGCGTATTCAACAAGGGGCTGAAGGATGCCCAGAAGGTACCC
CATTGTATGGGATCTGATCTGGGGCCTCGGTGCACATGCTTTACATGTGTTTAGTCGAGGTTAAAAAAAC
GTCTAGGCCCCCCGAACCACGGGGACGTGGTTTTCCTTTGAAAAACACGATGATAAGCTTGCCACAACCC
GGGAGGCGCGCCATGTACAGGATGCAACTCCTGTCTTGCATTGCACTAAGTCTTGCACTTGTCACGAATT
CCGACGAGAAGACCACTGGTTGGCGAGGTGGACACGTTGTTGAAGGACTGGCTGGGGAACTTGAACAACT
TCGTGCACGACTGGAGCATCACCCACAAGGTCAACGTGAACCACCTGCAGGTGTGAGCAAGGGCGAGGAG
CTGTTCACCGGGGTGGTGCCCATCCTGGTCGAGCTGGACGGCGACGTAAACGGCCACAAGTTCAGCGTGT
CCGGCGAGGGCGAGGGCGATGCCACCTACGGCAAGCTGACCCTGAAGTTCATCTGCACCACCGGCAAGCT
GCCCGTGCCCTGGCCCACCCTCGTGACCACCCTGACCTACGGCGTGCAGTGCTTCAGCCGCTACCCCGAC
CACATGAAGCAGCACGACTTCTTCAAGTCCGCCATGCCCGAAGGCTACGTCCAGGAGCGCACCATCTTCT
TCAAGGACGACGGCAACTACAAGACCCGCGCCGAGGTGAAGTTCGAGGGCGACACCCTGGTGAACCGCAT
CGAGCTGAAGGGCATCGACTTCAAGGAGGACGGCAACATCCTGGGGCACAAGCTGGAGTACAACTACAAC
AGCCACAACGTCTATATCATGGCCGACAAGCAGAAGAACGGCATCAAGGTGAACTTCAAGATCCGCCACA
ACATCGAGGACGGCAGCGTGCAGCTCGCCGACCACTACCAGCAGAACACCCCCATCGGCGACGGCCCCGT
GCTGCTGCCCGACAACCACTACCTGAGCACCCAGTCCGCCCTGAGCAAAGACCCCAACGAGAAGCGCGAT
CACATGGTCCTGCTGGAGTTCGTGACCGCCGCCGGGATCACTCTCGGCATGGACGAGCTGTACAAGGGCC
GGCCACTGGAAAATGGCGGAACCTCTCTGTCTGAAAAAACTGTGCTGCTGCTGGTGACTCCCTTTCTGGC
CGCTGCTTGGTCCCTCCACCCATGAGGCCTCGAGGGCCAATTAATTAACTCTAGATAACTGATCATAATC
AGCCATACCACATTTGTAGAGGTTTTACTTGCTTTAAAAAACCTCCCACACCTCCCCCTGAACCTGAAAC
ATAAAATGAATGCAATTGTTGTTGTTAACTTGTTTATTGCAGCTTATAATGGTTACAAATAAAGCAATAG
CATCACAAATTTCACAAATAAAGCATTTTTTTCACTGCATTCTAGTTGTGGTTTGTCCAAACTCATCAAT
GTATCTTAACGCGTCGAGTGCATTCTAGTTGTGGTTTGTCCAAACTCATCAATGTATCTTATCATGTCTG
TATACCGTCGACCTCTAGCTAGAGCTTGGCGTAATCATGGTCATAGCTGTTTCCTGTGTGAAATTGTTAT
CCGCTCACAATTCCACACAACATACGAGCCGGAAGCATAAAGTGTAAAGCCTGGGGTGCCTAATGAGTGA
GCTAACTCACATTAATTGCGTTGCGCTCACTGCCCGCTTTCCAGTCGGGAAACCTGTCGTGCCAGCTGCA
TTAATGAATCGGCCAACGCGCGGGGAGAGGCGGTTTGCGTATTGGGCGCTCTTCCGCTTCCTCGCTCACT
GACTCGCTGCGCTCGGTCGTTCGGCTGCGGCGAGCGGTATCAGCTCACTCAAAGGCGGTAATACGGTTAT
CCACAGAATCAGGGGATAACGCAGGAAAGAACATGTGAGCAAAAGGCCAGCAAAAGGCCAGGAACCGTAA
AAAGGCCGCGTTGCTGGCGTTTTTCCATAGGCTCCGCCCCCCTGACGAGCATCACAAAAATCGACGCTCA
AGTCAGAGGTGGCGAAACCCGACAGGACTATAAAGATACCAGGCGTTTCCCCCTGGAAGCTCCCTCGTGC
GCTCTCCTGTTCCGACCCTGCCGCTTACCGGATACCTGTCCGCCTTTCTCCCTTCGGGAAGCGTGGCGCT
TTCTCAATGCTCACGCTGTAGGTATCTCAGTTCGGTGTAGGTCGTTCGCTCCAAGCTGGGCTGTGTGCAC
GAACCCCCCGTTCAGCCCGACCGCTGCGCCTTATCCGGTAACTATCGTCTTGAGTCCAACCCGGTAAGAC
ACGACTTATCGCCACTGGCAGCAGCCACTGGTAACAGGATTAGCAGAGCGAGGTATGTAGGCGGTGCTAC
AGAGTTCTTGAAGTGGTGGCCTAACTACGGCTACACTAGAAGGACAGTATTTGGTATCTGCGCTCTGCTG
AAGCCAGTTACCTTCGGAAAAAGAGTTGGTAGCTCTTGATCCGGCAAACAAACCACCGCTGGTAGCGGTG
GTTTTTTTGTTTGCAAGCAGCAGATTACGCGCAGAAAAAAAGGATCTCAAGAAGATCCTTTGATCTTTTC
TACGGGGTCTGACGCTCAGTGGAACGAAAACTCACGTTAAGGGATTTTGGTCATGAGATTATCAAAAAGG
ATCTTCACCTAGATCCTTTTAAATTAAAAATGAAGTTTTAAATCAATCTAAAGTATATATGAGTAAACTT
GGTCTGACAGTTACCAATGCTTAATCAGTGAGGCACCTATCTCAGCGATCTGTCTATTTCGTTCATCCAT
AGTTGCCTGACTCCCCGTCGTGTAGATAACTACGATACGGGAGGGCTTACCATCTGGCCCCAGTGCTGCA
ATGATACCGCGAGACCCACGCTCACCGGCTCCAGATTTATCAGCAATAAACCAGCCAGCCGGAAGGGCCG
AGCGCAGAAGTGGTCCTGCAACTTTATCCGCCTCCATCCAGTCTATTAATTGTTGCCGGGAAGCTAGAGT
AAGTAGTTCGCCAGTTAATAGTTTGCGCAACGTTGTTGCCATTGCTACAGGCATCGTGGTGTCACGCTCG
TCGTTTGGTATGGCTTCATTCAGCTCCGGTTCCCAACGATCAAGGCGAGTTACATGATCCCCCATGTTGT
GCAAAAAAGCGGTTAGCTCCTTCGGTCCTCCGATCGTTGTCAGAAGTAAGTTGGCCGCAGTGTTATCACT
CATGGTTATGGCAGCACTGCATAATTCTCTTACTGTCATGCCATCCGTAAGATGCTTTTCTGTGACTGGT
GAGTACTCAACCAAGTCATTCTGAGAATAGTGTATGCGGCGACCGAGTTGCTCTTGCCCGGCGTCAATAC
GGGATAATACCGCGCCACATAGCAGAACTTTAAAAGTGCTCATCATTGGAAAACGTTCTTCGGGGCGAAA
ACTCTCAAGGATCTTACCGCTGTTGAGATCCAGTTCGATGTAACCCACTCGTGCACCCAACTGATCTTCA
GCATCTTTTACTTTCACCAGCGTTTCTGGGTGAGCAAAAACAGGAAGGCAAAATGCCGCAAAAAAGGGAA
TAAGGGCGACACGGAAATGTTGAATACTCATACTCTTCCTTTTTCAATATTATTGAAGCATTTATCAGGG
TTATTGTCTCATGAGCGGATACATATTTGAATGTATTTAGAAAAATAAACAAATAGGGGTTCCGCGCACA
TTTCCCCGAAAAGTGCCACCTGACGTC
Features (pLannotate 1.2.2; 22 found; start..end, strand, type, name):
     36..80      -  misc_feature   bom (fragment): basis of mobility region from pBR322
    235..614     +  enhancer       CMV enhancer: human cytomegalovirus immediate early enhancer
    615..818     +  promoter       CMV promoter: human cytomegalovirus (CMV) immediate early promoter
    814..847     +  LTR            5' LTR (truncated) (fragment): truncated 5' long terminal repeat (LTR) from HIV-1
    863..881     +  promoter       T7 promoter: promoter for bacteriophage T7 RNA polymerase
    954..1067    +  CDS            STIM1 (fragment): STIM1_HUMAN - Also known as GOK From Homo sapiens (Human).
   1053..1553    +  CDS            SAV_STRAV (fragment): Experimental evidence at protein level: Swiss-Prot protein existence level 1. The biological function of streptavidin is not known. Forms a strong non-covalent specific complex with biotin (one molecule of biotin per subunit of streptavidin). From Streptomyces avidinii.
   1646..1875    +  intron         chimeric intron: chimera between introns from adenovirus and immunoglobulin heavy chain genes
   2044..2506    +  misc_feature   IRES: internal ribosome entry site (IRES) of the encephalomyocarditis virus (EMCV)
   2533..2591    +  sig_peptide    IL-2 signal sequence: human interleukin-2 signal sequence
   2713..3426    +  CDS            EGFP: EGFP is a basic (constitutively fluorescent) green fluorescent protein published in 1996, derived from Aequorea victoria. It is reported to be a rapidly-maturing weak dimer with moderate acid sensitivity.
   3436..3522    +  CDS            CD59 (fragment): CD59_HUMAN - Also known as MIC11, MIN1, MIN2, MIN3, MSK21. Experimental evidence at protein level: Swiss-Prot protein existence level 1. The soluble form from urine retains its specific complement binding activity, but exhibits greatly reduced ability to inhibit MAC assembly on cell membranes. From Homo sapiens (Human).
   3560..3644    +  CDS            large T antigen (fragment): large T antigen from SV40 (simian virus 40)
   3667..3788    +  polyA_signal   SV40 poly(A) signal: SV40 polyadenylation signal
   3799..3850    +  polyA_signal   SV40 poly(A) signal (fragment): SV40 polyadenylation signal
   3914..3930    -  protein_bind   lac operator: The lac repressor binds to the lac operator to inhibit transcription in E. coli. This inhibition can be relieved by adding lactose or isopropyl-β-D-thiogalactopyranoside (IPTG). lac repressor encoded by lacI
   3938..3968    -  promoter       lac promoter: promoter for the E. coli lac operon
   3983..4004    -  protein_bind   CAP binding site: CAP binding activates transcription in the presence of cAMP. E. coli catabolite activator protein
   4017..4109    -  CDS            lacI (fragment): lac repressor; lacI; The lac repressor binds to the lac operator to inhibit transcription in E. coli. This inhibition can be relieved by adding lactose or isopropyl-β-D-thiogalactopyranoside (IPTG).
   4292..4880    -  rep_origin     ori: high-copy-number ColE1/pMB1/pBR322/pUC origin of replication
   5051..5911    -  CDS            AmpR: β-lactamase; bla; confers resistance to ampicillin, carbenicillin, and related antibiotics
   5912..6016    -  promoter       AmpR promoter: bla
