[The description below was written by a language model from this plasmid's Addgene catalogue record and pLannotate feature annotations shown in this document.]
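Description:
Str-KDEL_SBP-EGFP-GPI is a bicistronic mammalian expression plasmid built on the pIRESneo3 backbone and designed for the RUSH (retention using selective hooks) system, which synchronizes release of a secretory cargo from the endoplasmic reticulum. It is maintained in E. coli at high copy through a ColE1/pUC-type origin and selected with ampicillin via the β-lactamase gene. The feature table shows no neomycin resistance gene, consistent with the position downstream of the IRES being occupied by the reporter rather than the backbone's usual selection marker. No mammalian selection marker is annotated.

A single transcript is driven by the CMV immediate early enhancer and promoter and terminated by an SV40 polyadenylation signal. The first open reading frame encodes the "hook": core streptavidin preceded by a short fragment matching the N-terminus of human STIM1, presumably serving as a signal peptide. As the name indicates, the hook carries a KDEL ER-retention motif that keeps it in the ER lumen. A chimeric intron and the EMCV IRES follow, allowing cap-independent translation of the second cistron, the "reporter". This consists of the interleukin-2 signal sequence, streptavidin binding peptide (SBP, listed in the catalogue but not separately annotated), EGFP, and a C-terminal fragment of human CD59 that supplies the GPI-anchor attachment signal. The tags are therefore luminal.

In transfected cells, the SBP-tagged EGFP-GPI binds the ER-resident streptavidin hook and is held in the ER. Adding biotin competes for streptavidin and releases the cargo as a synchronous wave. This allows fluorescence imaging and quantification of GPI-anchored protein transport through the secretory pathway to the cell surface.
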