Addgene plasmid #65294: Str-KDEL_SBP-EGFP-GPI
Purpose: synchronize trafficking of EGFP-GPI from the ER (RUSH system)
Depositing lab: Franck Perez. Depositing organization: Institut Curie. Publication: Synchronization of secretory protein traffic in populations of cells. Boncompain G, Divoux S, Gareil N, de Forges H, Lescure A, Latreche L, Mercanti V, Jollivet F, Raposo G, Perez F. Nat Methods. 2012 Mar 11;9(5):493-8. doi: 10.1038/nmeth.1928. PubMed 22406856.
Backbone
  Vector backbone: pIRESneo3
  Backbone manufacturer: Clontech
  Vector type: Mammalian Expression
Growth in bacteria
  Bacterial resistance: Ampicillin, 100 μg/mL
  Growth temperature: 37°C
  Growth strain: DH5alpha
  Copy number: High Copy
Gene/Insert
  Gene/Insert name: GPI anchor
  Species: Synthetic
  Promoter: CMV
  Tag / fusion protein: IL-2 Signal Sequence and Streptavidin Binding Protein (SBP) (N terminal on insert); EGFP (N terminal on insert)
  Cloning method: Unknown
  Sequencing primers: 5′ EGFP-C; 3′ SV40pA-R
Terms and licenses: Academic/Nonprofit Terms; Industry Terms: Not Available to Industry
Depositor comments: luminal tagging
How to cite: Str-KDEL_SBP-EGFP-GPI was a gift from Franck Perez (Addgene plasmid # 65294 ; http://n2t.net/addgene:65294 ; RRID:Addgene_65294)
