>Addgene plasmid #65294 | Str-KDEL_SBP-EGFP-GPI | addgene partial sequence | sequence record 114819 | IRES-F 5'-TGGCTCTCCTCAAGCGTATT-3'
ATTGTATGGGATCTGATCTGGGGCCTCGGTGCACATGCTTTACATGTGTTTAGTCGAGGTTAAAAAAACG
TCTAGGCCCCCCGAACCACGGGGACGTGGTTTTCCTTTGAAAAACACGATGATAAGCTTGCCACAACCCG
GGAGGCGCGCCATGTACAGGATGCAACTCCTGTCTTGCATTGCACTAAGTCTTGCACTTGTCACGAATTC
CGACGAGAAGACCACTGGTTGGCGAGGTGGACACGTTGTTGAAGGACTGGCTGGGGAACTTGAACAACTT
CGTGCACGACTGGAGCATCACCCACAAGGTCAACGTGAACCACCTGCAGGTGTGAGCAAGGGCGAGGAGC
TGTTCACCGGGGTGGTGCCCATCCTGGTCGAGCTGGACGGCGACGTAAACGGCCACAAGTTCAGCGTGTC
CGGCGAGGGCGAGGGCGATGCCACCTACGGCAAGCTGACCCTGAAGTTCATCTGCACCACCGGCAAGCTG
CCCGTGCCCTGGCCCACCCTCGTGACCACCCTGACCTACGGCGTGCAGTGCTTCAGCCGCTACCCCGACC
ACATGAAGCAGCACGACTTCTTCAAGTCCGCCATGCCCGAAGGCTACGTCCAGGAGCGCACCATCTTCTT
CAAGGACGACGGCAACTACAAGACCCGCGCCGAGGTGAAGTTCGAGGGCGACACCCTGGTGAACCGCATC
GAGCTGAAGGGCATCGACTTCAAGGAGGACGGCAACATCCT
