>Addgene plasmid #65294 | Str-KDEL_SBP-EGFP-GPI | addgene partial sequence | sequence record 114820 | SV40pA-R 5'-GAAATTTGTGATGCTATTGC-3'
TTGCATTCATTTTATGTTTCAGGTTCAGGGGGAGGTGTGGGAGGTTTTTTAAAGCAAGTAAAACCTCTAC
AAATGTGGTATGGCTGATTATGATCAGTTATCTAGAGTTAATTAATTGGCCCTCGAGGCCTCATGGGTGG
AGGGACCAAGCAGCGGCCAGAAAGGGAGTCACCAGCAGCAGCACAGTTTTTTCAGACAGAGAGGTTCCGC
CATTTTCCAGTGGCCGGCCCTTGTACAGCTCGTCCATGCCGAGAGTGATCCCGGCGGCGGTCACGAACTC
CAGCAGGACCATGTGATCGCGCTTCTCGTTGGGGTCTTTGCTCAGGGCGGACTGGGTGCTCAGGTAGTGG
TTGTCGGGCAGCAGCACGGGGCCGTCGCCGATGGGGGTGTTCTGCTGGTAGTGGTCGGCGAGCTGCACGC
TGCCGTCCTCGATGTTGTGGCGGATCTTGAAGTTCACCTTGATGCCGTTCTTCTGCTTGTCGGCCATGAT
ATAGACGTTGTGGCTGTTGTAGTTGTACTCCAGCTTGTGCCCCAGGATGTTGCCGTCCTCCTTGAAGTCG
ATGCCCTTCAGCTCGATGCGGTTCACCAGGGTGTCGCCCTCGAACTTCACCTCGGCGCGGGTCTTGTAGT
TGCCGTCGTCCTTGAAGAAGATGGTGCGCTCCTGGACGTAGCCTTCGGGCATGGCGGACTTGAAGAAGTC
GTGCTGCTTCATGTGGTC
